Addgene plasmid #146649: pMT-NTAP-DmCCR4_J
Purpose: Insect Expression of DmCCR4
Depositing lab: Elisa Izaurralde. Depositing organization: Max Planck Institute for Developmental Biology.
Backbone
  Vector backbone: pMK33-NTAP
  Vector type: Insect Expression
Growth in bacteria
  Bacterial resistance: Ampicillin, 100 μg/mL
  Growth temperature: 37°C
  Growth strain: DH5alpha
  Copy number: Low Copy
Gene/Insert
  Gene/Insert name: DmCCR4 (alt names: twin; CG31137)
  Species: D. melanogaster (fly)
  Mutation: 4 silent mutations compared to the sequence given by NCBI: NM_170129.2
  Entrez Gene: twin (a.k.a. Dmel_CG31137, BEST:GH20274, CCR4, CG17741, CG31137, CG5534, CT39331, Ccr4, Dmel\CG31137, Twin, ccr4, twn)
  Cloning method: Unknown
Terms and licenses: Academic/Nonprofit Terms; Industry Terms: Not Available to Industry
Depositor comments: pMK33-NTAP and pMK33-CTAP vectors are designed for making proteinfusions tagged with the TAP tag and for generating stableDrosophila cell lines under Hygromycin selection. TAP fusions areinducible with copper sulfate. The parental vector, pMK33 (pMt/Hy),was created by Michael Koelle. Plasmids from this collection were made available to the research community and donated after the lab closed. Please note that the sequence provided by the depositing laboratory may be theoretical/predicted or based on Sanger sequencing results. There may be discrepancies between sequencing results obtained by Addgene and the depositor sequence. If an Addgene verified sequence is not available, please contact before placing your order to request that our lab fully sequence the plasmid.
How to cite: pMT-NTAP-DmCCR4_J was a gift from Elisa Izaurralde (Addgene plasmid # 146649 ; http://n2t.net/addgene:146649 ; RRID:Addgene_146649)
