[The description below was written by a language model from this plasmid's Addgene catalogue record and pLannotate feature annotations shown in this document.]
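Description:
pMT-NTAP-DmCCR4_J is an insect expression plasmid of about 10.4 kb, built on the pMK33-NTAP backbone, for copper-inducible production of tagged Drosophila melanogaster CCR4 (the product of the twin gene, CG31137) in cultured fly cells. In bacteria it is maintained through a ColE1/pMB1-type origin and an ampicillin resistance gene (β-lactamase with its own promoter). The catalogue lists it as low copy, although the annotation tool describes the origin family generically as high copy. A fragment of a tetracycline resistance gene is also present, apparently a non-functional remnant of the backbone.

The expression cassette is driven by the Drosophila metallothionein (MT) promoter, which is induced with copper sulfate. Downstream lies an N-terminal tandem affinity purification (TAP) tag, made up of two IgG-binding units of Staphylococcus aureus protein A followed by a calmodulin-binding peptide, and then the CCR4 coding region. The annotation software labels this open reading frame by its similarity to mouse Cnot6l, a homologous deadenylase subunit of the CCR4-NOT complex, but the record identifies the insert as the fly gene, carrying four silent changes relative to the NCBI reference sequence. A short actin-like match follows the insert; the record does not explain its role. A separate cassette places a hygromycin resistance gene under the copia transposon promoter, followed by SV40 small t intron and polyadenylation sequences, so that stable Drosophila cell lines can be selected with hygromycin.

The vector design supports making stable, inducible cell lines and two-step affinity purification of CCR4 with its associated proteins, for example to study the CCR4-NOT mRNA deadenylation machinery. The depositor notes that the supplied sequence may be theoretical or only partly verified.
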