Features (pLannotate 1.2.2; 19 found; start..end, strand, type, name):
      9..310     +  CDS            TcR (fragment): tetracycline efflux protein; tet; confers resistance to tetracycline
    552..680     -  CDS            YPB1_ECOLX (fragment): Protein predicted: Swiss-Prot protein existence level 4. From Escherichia coli.
    865..1453    -  rep_origin     ori: high-copy-number ColE1/pMB1/pBR322/pUC origin of replication
   1624..2484    -  CDS            AmpR: β-lactamase; bla; confers resistance to ampicillin, carbenicillin, and related antibiotics
   2485..2589    -  promoter       AmpR promoter: bla
   4071..4350    +  promoter       copia promoter: strong promoter from the Drosophila transposable element copia (Sinclair et al., 1986)
   4396..5421    +  CDS            HygR: aminoglycoside phosphotransferase from E. coli; aph(4)-Ia; confers resistance to hygromycin
   5439..5711    +  CDS            yokD (fragment): YOKD_BACSU - Experimental evidence at protein level: Swiss-Prot protein existence level 1. May contribute to antibiotic resistance. From Bacillus subtilis (strain 168).
   5708..5782    +  CDS            small t antigen (fragment): SV40 (simian virus 40) small t antigen
   5784..5849    +  intron         small t intron: SV40 (simian virus 40) small t antigen intron
   5979..5999    +  CDS            SV40 NLS: nuclear localization signal of SV40 (simian virus 40) large T antigen
   6318..6401    +  CDS            large T antigen (fragment): large T antigen from SV40 (simian virus 40)
   6424..6558    +  polyA_signal   SV40 poly(A) signal: SV40 polyadenylation signal
   6559..6985    +  promoter       MT promoter: Drosophila metallothionein promoter
   7036..7209    +  CDS            ProtA: IgG-binding unit of Staphylococcus aureus protein A
   7213..7383    +  CDS            ProtA: IgG-binding unit of Staphylococcus aureus protein A
   7454..7524    +  CDS            CBP (fragment): calmodulin-binding peptide derived from skeletal muscle myosin light chain kinase; binds calmodulin with nanomolar affinity in the presence of calcium
   7564..9186    +  CDS            Cnot6l: CNO6L_MOUSE - Experimental evidence at protein level: Swiss-Prot protein existence level 1. Poly(A) nuclease with 3'-5' RNase activity. Catalytic component of the CCR4-NOT complex which is one of the major cellular mRNA deadenylases and is linked to various cellular processes including bulk mRNA degradation, miRNA-mediated repression, translational repression during translational initiation and general transcription regulation. Additional complex functions may be a consequence of its influence on mRNA expression. Involved in mRNA decay mediated by the major-protein-coding determinant of instab
   9264..9359    +  CDS            ACT_DICVI: Experimental evidence at transcript level: Swiss-Prot protein existence level 2. Actins are highly conserved proteins that are involved in various types of cell motility and are ubiquitously expressed in all eukaryotic cells. From Dictyocaulus viviparus (Bovine lungworm).
>Addgene plasmid #146649 | pMT-NTAP-DmCCR4_J | depositor full sequence | sequence record 289095 | Full Sequence
GCGGCCGCCGACGCGAGGCTGGATGGCCTTCCCCATTATGATTCTTCTCGCTTCCGGCGGCATCGGGATG
CCCGCGTTGCAGGCCATGCTGTCCAGGCAGGTAGATGACGACCATCAGGGACAGCTTCAAGGATCGCTCG
CGGCTCTTACCAGCCTAACTTCGATCATTGGACCGCTGATCGTCACGGCGATTTATGCCGCCTCGGCGAG
CACATGGAACGGGTTGGCATGGATTGTAGGCGCCGCCCTATACCTTGTCTGCCTCCCCGCGTTGCGTCGC
GGTGCATGGAGCCGGGCCACCTCGACCTGAATGGAAGCCGGCGGCACCTCGCTAACGGATTCACCACTCC
AAGAATTGGAGCCAATCAATTCTTGCGGAGAACTGTGAATGCGCAAACCAACCCTTGGCAGAACATATCC
ATCGCGTCCGCCATCTCCAGCAGCCGCACGCGGCGCATCTCGGGCAGCGTTGGGTCCTGGCCACGGGTGC
GCATGATCGTGCTCCTGTCGTTGAGGACCCGGCTAGGCTGGCGGGGTTGCCTTACTGGTTAGCAGAATGA
ATCACCGATACGCGAGCGAACGTGAAGCGACTGCTGCTGCAAAACGTCTGCGACCTGAGCAACAACATGA
ATGGTCTTCGGTTTCCGTGTTTCGTAAAGTCTGGAAACGCGGAAGTCAGCGCTCTTCCGCTTCCTCGCTC
ACTGACTCGCTGCGCTCGGTCGTTCGGCTGCGGCGAGCGGTATCAGCTCACTCAAAGGCGGTAATACGGT
TATCCACAGAATCAGGGGATAACGCAGGAAAGAACATGTGAGCAAAAGGCCAGCAAAAGGCCAGGAACCG
TAAAAAGGCCGCGTTGCTGGCGTTTTTCCATAGGCTCCGCCCCCCTGACGAGCATCACAAAAATCGACGC
TCAAGTCAGAGGTGGCGAAACCCGACAGGACTATAAAGATACCAGGCGTTTCCCCCTGGAAGCTCCCTCG
TGCGCTCTCCTGTTCCGACCCTGCCGCTTACCGGATACCTGTCCGCCTTTCTCCCTTCGGGAAGCGTGGC
GCTTTCTCATAGCTCACGCTGTAGGTATCTCAGTTCGGTGTAGGTCGTTCGCTCCAAGCTGGGCTGTGTG
CACGAACCCCCCGTTCAGCCCGACCGCTGCGCCTTATCCGGTAACTATCGTCTTGAGTCCAACCCGGTAA
GACACGACTTATCGCCACTGGCAGCAGCCACTGGTAACAGGATTAGCAGAGCGAGGTATGTAGGCGGTGC
TACAGAGTTCTTGAAGTGGTGGCCTAACTACGGCTACACTAGAAGGACAGTATTTGGTATCTGCGCTCTG
CTGAAGCCAGTTACCTTCGGAAAAAGAGTTGGTAGCTCTTGATCCGGCAAACAAACCACCGCTGGTAGCG
GTGGTTTTTTTGTTTGCAAGCAGCAGATTACGCGCAGAAAAAAAGGATCTCAAGAAGATCCTTTGATCTT
TTCTACGGGGTCTGACGCTCAGTGGAACGAAAACTCACGTTAAGGGATTTTGGTCATGAGATTATCAAAA
AGGATCTTCACCTAGATCCTTTTAAATTAAAAATGAAGTTTTAAATCAATCTAAAGTATATATGAGTAAA
CTTGGTCTGACAGTTACCAATGCTTAATCAGTGAGGCACCTATCTCAGCGATCTGTCTATTTCGTTCATC
CATAGTTGCCTGACTCCCCGTCGTGTAGATAACTACGATACGGGAGGGCTTACCATCTGGCCCCAGTGCT
GCAATGATACCGCGAGACCCACGCTCACCGGCTCCAGATTTATCAGCAATAAACCAGCCAGCCGGAAGGG
CCGAGCGCAGAAGTGGTCCTGCAACTTTATCCGCCTCCATCCAGTCTATTAATTGTTGCCGGGAAGCTAG
AGTAAGTAGTTCGCCAGTTAATAGTTTGCGCAACGTTGTTGCCATTGCTGCAGGCATCGTGGTGTCACGC
TCGTCGTTTGGTATGGCTTCATTCAGCTCCGGTTCCCAACGATCAAGGCGAGTTACATGATCCCCCATGT
TGTGCAAAAAAGCGGTTAGCTCCTTCGGTCCTCCGATCGTTGTCAGAAGTAAGTTGGCCGCAGTGTTATC
ACTCATGGTTATGGCAGCACTGCATAATTCTCTTACTGTCATGCCATCCGTAAGATGCTTTTCTGTGACT
GGTGAGTACTCAACCAAGTCATTCTGAGAATAGTGTATGCGGCGACCGAGTTGCTCTTGCCCGGCGTCAA
CACGGGATAATACCGCGCCACATAGCAGAACTTTAAAAGTGCTCATCATTGGAAAACGTTCTTCGGGGCG
AAAACTCTCAAGGATCTTACCGCTGTTGAGATCCAGTTCGATGTAACCCACTCGTGCACCCAACTGATCT
TCAGCATCTTTTACTTTCACCAGCGTTTCTGGGTGAGCAAAAACAGGAAGGCAAAATGCCGCAAAAAAGG
GAATAAGGGCGACACGGAAATGTTGAATACTCATACTCTTCCTTTTTCAATATTATTGAAGCATTTATCA
GGGTTATTGTCTCATGAGCGGATACATATTTGAATGTATTTAGAAAAATAAACAAATAGGGGTTCCGCGC
ACATTTCCCCGAAAAGTGCCACCTGACGTCTAAGAAACCATTATTATCATGACATTAACCTATAAAAATA
GGCGTATCACGAGGCCCTTTCGTCTTCAAGAATTCACATTTGTACGAATTTTTTTTTTATCAAAAGTTCG
AGTTTTTCACCAATTTCCTCATCAACCGAGCAAGGCAAACGGCTTTGAATAATATGGTGTTATATATACA
TATATCAAATCGCTGCTGACTGCGTGATTGATGGCCCCAAGATTACATATTATCGAATCAGGATTCAGAA
GGAGATCAATGTCAAATGCGGACAGGAACATGAAAGACGCCTGTTATGCGCAATTAAAAATTTGGGTTTA
ATTGCTGTGGAAACTGTTGTTGGCGGCATCTTAAGTTCCTGTTTAACAACATCAACTACTTATGTACGTA
GAAGCGTTTAAGCCATTTGCATACAGATGAGAACTGGCTTTTGTGCTAATCAGTCAAGATGACTCCGATG
ATGATGACTCATTACCTGACCAGTTTTCGCTGCTTTCTTTTCAACAACTACTTGTATATGTATTGTATCC
AATAGCAATACATTGAATTTCCATGGTCTAGTCACGTATTATCATTTAATTGACACCAAGTCGTGTTATT
GTTGAGCTATCGAGTTCAGCTCAAACATTTCTTATTCCCATGAATAAGCCGGCAAAAATATGCAATCTAT
GAAAGTTAATATAAGCAAACCTTACTTTGACTCAATACCAATGCACTTTGTGTCGATAGGTTCACGCAAT
TGAGGCGATTATTCCGATAACCCAAGCGATTGACTGTTCCCGTTTCGATTCCAATTGAAATTTGGAAATG
TACAATAGTTTTGCTATATGCTGTCAAGTACGCTCTTATCTTCTCTGGGTTTTCTTCAGAGTTTCGAAAC
GCTTCTTCTTTTTTTTGTTTTTTTTTTTTTGGAATCTCGTATTTTGGAAGGGGCTCCCCTCTGGAATTTG
TTACACTGTCGTTATCATTGCGAACAAGCGGCCCGAAGCTATCAGCGACTTTAACATTTACAATGCACTT
TTTTACGACCAATTAAATGTACATTTTCCTTTCTTCGCCCGTTGATAAGCGAACGCGATGTGGCGCAGGC
AATGTGTTGCTCTTGCGACACAAACGCAATCAAAATGGATTCAATTTCGCTTTTTCCCAGTGAAACGAAG
AACGAACCGACCATCATGATATGCTCCTCTGCATGTTGCGTATTGAATCAATGACAATTTCAATTAAGCC
GCCCGTTCGTCATGCGTTTTCGTGCGCTTCGAAATGCTGATAACGCTGCTGTCCTCCAACTGCTTTGCAT
GTGGACACAATTCCATTTATTTAATTCTTTTATTTGGATCGGTTAAATTAAAAAGCGCCTTGTTACGCAT
TTAACGTTGTTTCCGGTGCGTGGTGGTTTCATGCTTCTGGGAACGGCAAATGGGTTTAGGATTGGGAACC
CCTCATCATCTGTTGGAATATACTATTCAACCTACAAAAGTAACGTTAAACAACACTACTTTATATTTGA
TATGAATGGCCACACCTTTTATGCCATAAAACATATTGTAAGAGAATACCACTCTTTTTATTCCTTCTTT
CCTTCTTGTACGTTTTTTGCTGTAAGTAGGTCGTGGTGCTGGTGTTGCAGTTGAAATAACTTAAAATATA
AATCATAAAACTCAAACATAAACTTGACTATTTATTTATTTATTAAGAAAGGAAATATAAATTATAAATT
ACAACAGGTTATGGACCTGCAGCCAAGCTTGGCGCTCGTCCGGGGGCAATGAGATATGAAAAAGCCTGAA
CTCACCGCGACGTCTGTCGAGAAGTTTCTGATCGAAAAGTTCGACAGCGTCTCCGACCTGATGCAGCTCT
CGGAGGGCGAAGAATCTCGTGCTTTCAGCTTCGATGTAGGAGGGCGTGGATATGTCCTGCGGGTAAATAG
CTGCGCCGATGGTTTCTACAAAGATCGTTATGTTTATCGGCACTTTGCATCGGCCGCGCTCCCGATTCCG
GAAGTGCTTGACATTGGGGAATTCAGCGAGAGCCTGACCTATTGCATCTCCCGCCGTGCACAGGGTGTCA
CGTTGCAAGACCTGCCTGAAACCGAACTGCCCGCTGTTCTGCAGCCGGTCGCGGAGGCCATGGATGCGAT
CGCTGCGGCCGATCTTAGCCAGACGAGCGGGTTCGGCCCATTCGGACCGCAAGGAATCGGTCAATACACT
ACATGGCGTGATTTCATATGCGCGATTGCTGATCCCCATGTGTATCACTGGCAAACTGTGATGGACGACA
CCGTCAGTGCGTCCGTCGCGCAGGCTCTCGATGAGCTGATGCTTTGGGCCGAGGACTGCCCCGAAGTCCG
GCACCTCGTGCACGCGGATTTCGGCTCCAACAATGTCCTGACGGACAATGGCCGCATAACAGCGGTCATT
GACTGGAGCGAGGCGATGTTCGGGGATTCCCAATACGAGGTCGCCAACATCTTCTTCTGGAGGCCGTGGT
TGGCTTGTATGGAGCAGCAGACGCGCTACTTCGAGCGGAGGCATCCGGAGCTTGCAGGATCGCCGCGGCT
CCGGGCGTATATGCTCCGCATTGGTCTTGACCAACTCTATCAGAGCTTGGTTGACGGCAATTTCGATGAT
GCAGCTTGGGCGCAGGGTCGATGCGACGCAATCGTCCGATCCGGAGCCGGGACTGTCGGGCGTACACAAA
TCGCCCGCAGAAGCGCGGCCGTCTGGACCGATGGCTGTGTAGAAGTACTCGCCGATAGTGGAAACCGACG
CCCCAGCACTCGTCCGAGGGCAAAGGAATAGAGTAGATGCCGACCGAACAAGAGCTGATTTCGAGAACGC
CTCAGCCAGCAACTCGCGCGAGCCTAGCAAGGCAAATGCGAGAGAACGGCCTTACGCTTGGTGGCACAGT
TCTCGTCCACAGTTCGCTAAGCTCGCTCGGCTGGGTCGCGGGAGGGCCGGTCGCAGTGATTCAGGCCCTT
CTGGATTGTGTTGGTCCCCAGGGCACGATTGTCATGCCCACGCACTCGGGTGATCTGACTGATCCCGCAG
ATTGGAGATCGCCGCCCGTGCCTGCCGATTGGGTGCAGATCTTTGTGAAGGAACCTTACTTCTGTGGTGT
GACATAATTGGACAAACTACCTACAGAGATTTAAAGCTCTAAGGTAAATATAAAATTTTTAAGTGTATAA
TGTGTTAAACTACTGATTCTAATTGTTTGTGTATTTTAGATTCCAACCTATGGAACTGATGAATGGGAGC
AGTGGTGGAATGCCTTTAATGAGGAAAACCTGTTTTGCTCAGAAGAAATGCCATCTAGTGATGATGAGGC
TACTGCTGACTCTCAACATTCTACTCCTCCAAAAAAGAAGAGAAAGGTAGAAGACCCCAAGGACTTTCCT
TCAGAATTGCTAAGTTTTTTGAGTCATGCTGTGTTTAGTAATAGAACTCTTGCTTGCTTTGCTATTTACA
CCACAAAGGAAAAAGCTGCACTGCTATACAAGAAAATTATGGAAAAATATTCTGTAACCTTTATAAGTAG
GCATAACAGTTATAATCATAACATACTGTTTTTTCTTACTCCACACAGGCATAGAGTGTCTGCTATTAAT
AACTATGCTCAAAAATTGTGTACCTTTAGCTTTTTAATTTGTAAAGGGGTTAATAAGGAATATTTGATGT
ATAGTGCCTTGACTAGAGATCATAATCAGCCATACCACATTTGTAGAGGTTTTACTTGCTTTAAAAAACC
TCCCACACCTCCCCCTGAACCTGAAACATAAAATGAATGCAATTGTTGTTGTTAACTTGTTTATTGCAGC
TTATAATGGTTACAAATAAAGCAATAGCATCACAAATTTCACAAATAAAGCATTTTTTTCACTGCATTCT
AGTTGTGGTTTGTCCAAACTCATCAATGTATCTTATCATGTCTGGATCAATTCGTTGCAGGACAGGATGT
GGTGCCCGATGTGACTAGCTCTTTGCTGCAGGCCGTCCTATCCTCTGGTTCCGATAAGAGACCCAGAACT
CCGGCCCCCCACCGCCCACCGCCACCCCCATACATATGTGGTACGCAAGTAAGAGTGCCTGCGCATGCCC
CATGTGCCCCACCAAGAGCTTTGCATCCCATACAAGTCCCCAAAGTGGAGAACCGAACCAATTCTTCGCG
GGCAGAACAAAAGCTTCTGCACACGTCTCCACTCGAATTTGGAGCCGGCCGGCGTGTGCAAAAGAGGTGA
ATCGAACGAAAGACCCGTGTGTAAAGCCGCGTTTCCAAAATGTATAAAACCGAGAGCATCTGGCCAATGT
GCATCAGTTGTGGTCAGCAGCAAAATCAAGTGAATCATCTCAGTGCAACTAAAGGGGGGATCTCGAGCAA
CCAAAATGGCAGGCCTTGCGCAACACGATGAAGCCGTGGACAACAAATTCAACAAAGAACAACAAAACGC
GTTCTATGAGATCTTACATTTACCTAACTTAAACGAAGAACAACGAAACGCCTTCATCCAAAGTTTAAAA
GATGACCCAAGCCAAAGCGCTAACCTTTTAGCAGAAGCTAAAAAGCTAAATGATGCTCAGGCGCCGAAAG
TAGACAACAAATTCAACAAAGAACAACAAAACGCGTTCTATGAGATCTTACATTTACCTAACTTAAACGA
AGAACAACGAAACGCCTTCATCCAAAGTTTAAAAGATGACCCAAGCCAAAGCGCTAACCTTTTAGCAGAA
GCTAAAAAGCTAAATGATGCTCAGGCGCCGAAAGTAGACGCGAATTGTGATATACCTACAACTGCTTCTG
AAAATTTATATTTTCAAGGTGAACTAAAGAGAAGATGGAAAAAGAATTTCATAGCCGTCTCAGCAGCCAA
CCGCTTTAAGAAAATCTCATCCTCCGGGGCACTTGATATCATGAAAGGCAATCATTATAAAATGTCTCGT
AACAAAGACAAATACGACAGCGCCAATCGGCGGCAGCAGATCTTTCTGTCGCAGGAGGACATAGCTGCGG
GCAAGAAGACGAACTGGAGTGGCCTAGAGATTACTGGCTGCGTCCGCAATATCAGCCCGTCGCTGTGGGA
ATTTGAGCATCTAACCGCCCTCTACCTGAACGACAACCAGCTGCTGCGATTGCCCGCAGACGTTGGCATG
CTGACCAGCCTCCGAACTTTGGACCTGTCCAGCAATAAGCTAAGAAGTCTTCCCGCAGAGCTCGGCGAGC
TCATCCAGTTGCGGGAACTGTTGCTGAACAACAACTTTCTGCGCGTACTGCCTTACGAGATCGGCAAGCT
GTTCCACCTCGTCATACTCGGCCTCATGGGCAATCCGCTGCAAAAGGAGTTCATGAACATCTACAACGAA
CCGAACGGCACGCAGAAACTGCTCACCTACATGCTGGACAACTTGTCATTTACCGTGAATCCACCGCCCC
AGAGGCCCTGGCTGCCACTGGCCAAGCCCAACAAAACGCGACCAGCCTGCATTTTTACGGTCATGTGCTA
TAATGTGCTCTGCGACAAGTACGCGACGCGACAAATGTACGGATACTGTCCGTCGTGGGCGCTATGCTGG
GAGTACCGAAAAAAGTCGATTATCGACGAGATACGGCACTATGCAGCGGACATTATCAGTCTGCAGGAGA
TCGAAACGGAGCAATTCTATCACTTCTTCCTGCCGGAACTCAAGAACGATGGATACGAGGGAATCTTCTC
ACCGAAGTCGCGTGCTAAGACTATGTCCGAGCTGGAGAGGAAGTACGTCGATGGCTGTGCGATATTCTTC
AGGGCGTCCAAGTTTACGCTGATCAAGGAATCACTGATCGAGTTCAATCAGCTGGCAATGGCCAATGCCG
AGGGCTCCGACAACATGCTGAACCGCGTAATGCCTAAGGATAACATCGGTCTGGCCGCACTGCTCAAGGT
GAAGGAGAACGCATGGGAGCCGATGTCCGAGGTGACGCAGATCTCGCAGCCGCTGCTCGTCTGCACGGCG
CACATACACTGGGACCCTGAGTTCTGCGACGTCAAGCTCATCCAGACGATGATGCTTAGCAATGAGTTGA
AGACGATCATCGACGAGGCGAGCCACAGTTTCCGACCTGGTCACAAGAACGACTCCAATGCTGTCCAGCT
GCTGCTGTGCGGTGACTTCAACTCGCTACCCGATTCAGGCGTTGTGGAGTTTCTCGGCAAGGGCCGCGTT
TCCATGGATCATTTGGACTTCAAGGACATGGGCTACAAGTCCTGCCTGCAGCGGCTGCTCTCGAACGACA
CCAACGAGTTTACGCACTCGTTCAAGCTAGCCTCCGCCTACAACGAGGACATCATGCCGCACACCAACTA
TACGTTCGATTTTAAGGGCATCATCGACTACATTTTCTACACGAAGACGGGCATGGTGCCGCTGGGCCTG
CTGGGTCCTGTCTCCAATGATTGGCTGCGCGAGAATAAGGTTGTTGGATGCCCACATCCGCATATACCCT
CTGATCACTTCCCACTGCTGGTCGAGCTAGAGCTGATGCATACGGCTAGCCAACAGGCGCCTCCTAACGG
GCTGATCAATCGCCGGTAAACTAGTTCTAGTCGACCATGAAGATCAAGATCATTGCCCCGCCAGAGCGCA
AGTACTCTGTCTGGATCGGTGGCTCCATCCTGGCTTCGCTGTCCACCTTCCAGCAGATGTGGATCTCCAA
GCAGGAGTACGACGAGTCCGGCCCCTCCATTGTGCACCGCAAGTGCTTCTAAGAAGGATCGCTTGTCTGG
GCAAGAGGATCAGGATCGGGATGGTCTTGATTCTGCTGGAGGAGGAGGAGGAGAAGTCGAGGAAGCAGCA
GCGAAAGTGCAAGTGCGAGTGGTGGAAGTTTGGAGTGCAGCACAACAAAATCAACAACAACACCAACTAC
AAGATGAAAAGAGCGGAACCACCTGCACACCATCATCACTATCATCATCGTTTTGGGCGCATGTTGTGTG
GTTCCAGCGTATTAATATAATTAATTTATTCCACATGAGATATGATATGATATACTATGTATTTTTTGTT
TTTTTTTTATTTGTAAACCTTTAATATAACAAGAACTACAAAAAATGAAAATGAGCGAAAATGCATATTC
TGCCATTCCACACACACACCAACAACACCCAACACACGCACACCCACAAGCTTACACACACACATTCGCG
GCATGACAAGGACATCAAGATAAAGAAGAACTTAAAGAAGATATTTCCCAAAGCGCAAAAAGAACACACA
CACATTGCAAAACACAAACAACACACTAGCGTTTTGTACAATTCGTCAGCAACCTTATGTATTATTTTTT
AATTATGATGTAATTATAAACAAAGTGAAACAAAAATATGAAAACAAAAAGGAAAATCAAATCTGTCTTC
TCTTTCTCCCGCTCTCCTCGCTCTCTGCTGCTAACCTCGCCCTCTCCTCTCTCATCTTTTTGTCTGTCTC
TCTTCCACATTTTTGCCGGCCGGCAAAATAATAACCCACACACACTCACACTTGGCTGCAGTTTCGCGTG
CGATATTCACACACATTCAAGCATACAAGCATACATACATATGTATTTTTTTTTTATTTGTACACTTTTC
TAATTGCATGCGTATCGATTGATAAGTTTACGCCTGAAAATGTTAATTAAAATGTGAAAATGCAACTGAA
AAACTGATGAAATGAAACAACAACAAGCGAACAATTTGCTACATGTGTATTGTCTAACAACCGTTACTGC
AACGGTTGCTTCGGAAAAGGGTGAAGAGGAAGAGGGCACGAGGTCGACTAGA
